Addgene plasmid #190229: pAAV2-SYN-GFP-BGHpA
Purpose: Expresses EGFP in neuronal cells
Depositing lab: Hiroyuki Hioki. Depositing organization: Juntendo University. Publication: A Single Vector Platform for High-Level Gene Transduction of Central Neurons: Adeno-Associated Virus Vector Equipped with the Tet-Off System. Sohn J, Takahashi M, Okamoto S, Ishida Y, Furuta T, Hioki H. PLoS One. 2017 Jan 6;12(1):e0169611. doi: 10.1371/journal.pone.0169611. eCollection 2017. PubMed 28060929.
Backbone
  Vector backbone: pAAV-MCS
  Backbone manufacturer: Stratagene
  Backbone size w/o insert (bp): 4650
  Vector type: Mammalian Expression, AAV
Growth in bacteria
  Bacterial resistance: Ampicillin, 100 μg/mL
  Growth temperature: 37°C
  Growth strain: NEB Stable
  Copy number: High Copy
Gene/Insert
  Gene/Insert name: EGFP
  Species: aequorea victoria
  Insert size (bp): 720
Terms and licenses: Academic/Nonprofit Terms; Industry Terms: Not Available to Industry
How to cite: pAAV2-SYN-GFP-BGHpA was a gift from Hiroyuki Hioki (Addgene plasmid # 190229 ; http://n2t.net/addgene:190229 ; RRID:Addgene_190229)
