[The description below was written by a language model from this plasmid's Addgene catalogue record and pLannotate feature annotations shown in this document.]
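Description:
pAAV2-SYN-GFP-BGHpA is an adeno-associated virus transfer plasmid built on the pAAV-MCS backbone and designed to express EGFP in neurons. It is maintained in bacteria as a high-copy plasmid through a ColE1/pUC-type origin and selected with ampicillin via the β-lactamase gene and its promoter. An f1 phage origin is also present, and small annotated fragments of bom and rop are remnants of the pBR322-derived backbone. The sequenced record is 4,387 nt, which is shorter than the backbone size listed in the catalogue, presumably because the original expression elements of pAAV-MCS were replaced. The record does not explain the difference.

The payload lies between AAV serotype 2 inverted terminal repeats, which are the cis elements needed for replication and packaging of the vector genome into AAV particles when helper functions are supplied in trans. The downstream ITR is annotated in full, whereas the upstream one is detected only as two short fragments. This may reflect incomplete annotation or sequencing of this repetitive, structured region, or a partial deletion. Within the ITRs, a fragment of the human synapsin I promoter, which confers neuron-specific transcription, drives the mammalian codon-optimised EGFP coding sequence, followed by the bovine growth hormone polyadenylation signal. Gateway attB2 and attB1 sites flank the promoter-EGFP-polyA cassette, suggesting that it was introduced by Gateway recombination. No WPRE or other post-transcriptional enhancer is annotated. The associated publication concerns an AAV Tet-Off platform for high-level transduction of central neurons, so this simple direct-promoter reporter may have served as a comparison vector, though the record does not state this. More generally, it is suited to labelling neurons with green fluorescence.
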