Features (pLannotate 1.2.2; 16 found; start..end, strand, type, name):
     11..38      +  repeat_region  AAV2 ITR (fragment): inverted terminal repeat of adeno-associated virus serotype 2 inverted
     67..94      +  repeat_region  AAV2 ITR (fragment): inverted terminal repeat of adeno-associated virus serotype 2 inverted
    144..168     +  protein_bind   attB2: mutant version of attB; recombination site for the Gateway® BP reaction BP Clonase™
    207..586     +  promoter       hSyn promoter (fragment): human synapsin I promoter; confers neuron-specific expression (Kügler et al., 2003)
    587..607     -  misc_feature   MCS (fragment): pBluescript multiple cloning site
    618..1337    +  CDS            EGFP: the original enhanced GFP (Yang et al., 1996) mammalian codon-optimized
   1347..1571    +  polyA_signal   bGH poly(A) signal: bovine growth hormone polyadenylation signal
   1602..1626    -  protein_bind   attB1: mutant version of attB; recombination site for the Gateway® BP reaction BP Clonase™
   1649..1789    +  repeat_region  AAV2 ITR: inverted terminal repeat of adeno-associated virus serotype 2 inverted
   1794..1845    -  misc_feature   bom (fragment): basis of mobility region from pBR322
   1864..2319    +  rep_origin     f1 ori (sequence partly withheld): f1 bacteriophage origin of replication; arrow indicates direction of (+) strand synthesis
   2320..2369    -  misc_feature   bom (fragment): basis of mobility region from pBR322
   2471..2506    -  CDS            rop (fragment): Rop protein, which maintains plasmids at low copy number; rop
   2601..2705    +  promoter       AmpR promoter: bla
   2706..3566    +  CDS            AmpR: β-lactamase; bla; confers resistance to ampicillin, carbenicillin, and related antibiotics
   3737..4325    +  rep_origin     ori: high-copy-number ColE1/pMB1/pBR322/pUC origin of replication
>Addgene plasmid #190229 | pAAV2-SYN-GFP-BGHpA | addgene full sequence | sequence record 376641 | Addgene NGS Result
CTGCAGGCAGCTGCGCGCTCGCTCGCTCACTGAGGCCGCCCGGGCGTCGGGCGACCTTTGGTCGCCCGGC
CTCAGTGAGCGAGCGAGCGCGCAGAGAGGGAGTGGCCAACTCCATCACTAGGGGTTCCTGCGGCCGCACG
CGTACCACTTTGTACAAGAAAGCTGGGTCTAGATATCTCGAGGTCCTGCAGAGGGCCCTGCGTATGAGTG
CAAGTGGGTTTTAGGACCAGGATGAGGCGGGGTGGGGGTGCCTACCTGACGACCGACCCCGACCCACTGG
ACAAGCACCCAACCCCCATTCCCCAAATTGCGCATCCCCTATCAGAGAGGGGGAGGGGAAACAGGATGCG
GCGAGGCGCGTGCGCACTGCCAGCTTCAGCACCGCGGACAGTGCCTTCGCCCCCGCCTGGCGGCGCGCGC
CACCGCCGCCTCAGCACTGAAGGCGCGCTGACGTCACTCGCCGGTCCCCCGCAAACTCCCCTTCCCGGCC
ACCTTGGTCGCGTCCGCGCCGCCGCCGGCCCAGCCGGACCGCACCACGCGAGGCGCGAGATAGGGGGGCA
CGGGCGCGACCATCTGCGCTGCGGCGGACGGTATCGATAAGCTTGATTCGAGCCACCATGGTGAGCAAGG
GCGAGGAGCTGTTCACCGGGGTGGTGCCCATCCTGGTCGAGCTGGACGGCGACGTAAACGGCCACAAGTT
CAGCGTGTCCGGCGAGGGCGAGGGCGATGCCACCTACGGCAAGCTGACCCTGAAGTTCATCTGCACCACC
GGCAAGCTGCCCGTGCCCTGGCCCACCCTCGTGACCACCCTGACCTACGGCGTGCAGTGCTTCAGCCGCT
ACCCCGACCACATGAAGCAGCACGACTTCTTCAAGTCCGCCATGCCCGAAGGCTACGTCCAGGAGCGCAC
CATCTTCTTCAAGGACGACGGCAACTACAAGACCCGCGCCGAGGTGAAGTTCGAGGGCGACACCCTGGTG
AACCGCATCGAGCTGAAGGGCATCGACTTCAAGGAGGACGGCAACATCCTGGGGCACAAGCTGGAGTACA
ACTACAACAGCCACAACGTCTATATCATGGCCGACAAGCAGAAGAACGGCATCAAGGTGAACTTCAAGAT
CCGCCACAACATCGAGGACGGCAGCGTGCAGCTCGCCGACCACTACCAGCAGAACACCCCCATCGGCGAC
GGCCCCGTGCTGCTGCCCGACAACCACTACCTGAGCACCCAGTCCGCCCTGAGCAAAGACCCCAACGAGA
AGCGCGATCACATGGTCCTGCTGGAGTTCGTGACCGCCGCCGGGATCACTCTCGGCATGGACGAGCTGTA
CAAGTAAATCGAATTCCTGTGCCTTCTAGTTGCCAGCCATCTGTTGTTTGCCCCTCCCCCGTGCCTTCCT
TGACCCTGGAAGGTGCCACTCCCACTGTCCTTTCCTAATAAAATGAGGAAATTGCATCGCATTGTCTGAG
TAGGTGTCATTCTATTCTGGGGGGTGGGGTGGGGCAGGACAGCAAGGGGGAGGATTGGGAAGACAATAGC
AGGCATGCTGGGGATGCGGTGGGCTCTATGGGGATCCAGTCGACTGAATTGGTTCCTTTAAAGCCTGCTT
TTTTGTACAAACTTGTCACGTGCGGACCGAGCGGCCGCAGGAACCCCTAGTGATGGAGTTGGCCACTCCC
TCTCTGCGCGCTCGCTCGCTCACTGAGGCCGGGCGACCAAAGGTCGCCCGACGCCCGGGCTTTGCCCGGG
CGGCCTCAGTGAGCGAGCGAGCGCGCAGCTGCCTGCAGGGGCGCCTGATGCGGTATTTTCTCCTTACGCA
TCTGTGCGGTATTTCACACCGCATA
[95 nt withheld, positions 1846-1940]
T
[46 nt withheld, positions 1942-1987]
C
[141 nt withheld, positions 1989-2129]
CCTTTGACGTTGGAGTCCACGTTCTTT
[37 nt withheld, positions 2157-2193]
ACTCTATCTCGGGCTATTCTTTTGATTTATAAGGGATTTTGCCGATTTCGGTCTATTGGTTAAAAAATGA
GCTGATTTAACAAAAATTTAACGCGAATTTTAACAAAATATTAACGTTTACAATTTTATGGTGCACTCTC
AGTACAATCTGCTCTGATGCCGCATAGTTAAGCCAGCCCCGACACCCGCCAACACCCGCTGACGCGCCCT
GACGGGCTTGTCTGCTCCCGGCATCCGCTTACAGACAAGCTGTGACCGTCTCCGGGAGCTGCATGTGTCA
GAGGTTTTCACCGTCATCACCGAAACGCGCGAGACGAAAGGGCCTCGTGATACGCCTATTTTTATAGGTT
AATGTCATGATAATAATGGTTTCTTAGACGTCAGGTGGCACTTTTCGGGGAAATGTGCGCGGAACCCCTA
TTTGTTTATTTTTCTAAATACATTCAAATATGTATCCGCTCATGAGACAATAACCCTGATAAATGCTTCA
ATAATATTGAAAAAGGAAGAGTATGAGTATTCAACATTTCCGTGTCGCCCTTATTCCCTTTTTTGCGGCA
TTTTGCCTTCCTGTTTTTGCTCACCCAGAAACGCTGGTGAAAGTAAAAGATGCTGAAGATCAGTTGGGTG
CACGAGTGGGTTACATCGAACTGGATCTCAACAGCGGTAAGATCCTTGAGAGTTTTCGCCCCGAAGAACG
TTTTCCAATGATGAGCACTTTTAAAGTTCTGCTATGTGGCGCGGTATTATCCCGTATTGACGCCGGGCAA
GAGCAACTCGGTCGCCGCATACACTATTCTCAGAATGACTTGGTTGAGTACTCACCAGTCACAGAAAAGC
ATCTTACGGATGGCATGACAGTAAGAGAATTATGCAGTGCTGCCATAACCATGAGTGATAACACTGCGGC
CAACTTACTTCTGACAACGATCGGAGGACCGAAGGAGCTAACCGCTTTTTTGCACAACATGGGGGATCAT
GTAACTCGCCTTGATCGTTGGGAACCGGAGCTGAATGAAGCCATACCAAACGACGAGCGTGACACCACGA
TGCCTGTAGCAATGGCAACAACGTTGCGCAAACTATTAACTGGCGAACTACTTACTCTAGCTTCCCGGCA
ACAATTAATAGACTGGATGGAGGCGGATAAAGTTGCAGGACCACTTCTGCGCTCGGCCCTTCCGGCTGGC
TGGTTTATTGCTGATAAATCTGGAGCCGGTGAGCGTGGGTCTCGCGGTATCATTGCAGCACTGGGGCCAG
ATGGTAAGCCCTCCCGTATCGTAGTTATCTACACGACGGGGAGTCAGGCAACTATGGATGAACGAAATAG
ACAGATCGCTGAGATAGGTGCCTCACTGATTAAGCATTGGTAACTGTCAGACCAAGTTTACTCATATATA
CTTTAGATTGATTTAAAACTTCATTTTTAATTTAAAAGGATCTAGGTGAAGATCCTTTTTGATAATCTCA
TGACCAAAATCCCTTAACGTGAGTTTTCGTTCCACTGAGCGTCAGACCCCGTAGAAAAGATCAAAGGATC
TTCTTGAGATCCTTTTTTTCTGCGCGTAATCTGCTGCTTGCAAACAAAAAAACCACCGCTACCAGCGGTG
GTTTGTTTGCCGGATCAAGAGCTACCAACTCTTTTTCCGAAGGTAACTGGCTTCAGCAGAGCGCAGATAC
CAAATACTGTTCTTCTAGTGTAGCCGTAGTTAGGCCACCACTTCAAGAACTCTGTAGCACCGCCTACATA
CCTCGCTCTGCTAATCCTGTTACCAGTGGCTGCTGCCAGTGGCGATAAGTCGTGTCTTACCGGGTTGGAC
TCAAGACGATAGTTACCGGATAAGGCGCAGCGGTCGGGCTGAACGGGGGGTTCGTGCACACAGCCCAGCT
TGGAGCGAACGACCTACACCGAACTGAGATACCTACAGCGTGAGCTATGAGAAAGCGCCACGCTTCCCGA
AGGGAGAAAGGCGGACAGGTATCCGGTAAGCGGCAGGGTCGGAACAGGAGAGCGCACGAGGGAGCTTCCA
GGGGGAAACGCCTGGTATCTTTATAGTCCTGTCGGGTTTCGCCACCTCTGACTTGAGCGTCGATTTTTGT
GATGCTCGTCAGGGGGGCGGAGCCTATGGAAAAACGCCAGCAACGCGGCCTTTTTACGGTTCCTGGCCTT
TTGCTGGCCTTTTGCTCACATGTC
